>Addgene plasmid #174105 | pD2_miniluc_newP7 | addgene full sequence | sequence record 356628 | Addgene NGS Result
TTTGCGTATTGGGCGCTCTTCCGCTTCCTCGCTCACTGACTCGCTGCGCTCGGTCGTTCGGCTGCGGCGA
GCGGTATCAGCTCACTCAAAGGCGGTAATACGGTTATCCACAGAATCAGGGGATAACGCAGGAAAGAACA
TGTGAGCAAAAGGCCAGCAAAAGGCCAGGAACCGTAAAAAGGCCGCGTTGCTGGCGTTTTTCCATAGGCT
CCGCCCCCCTGACGAGCATCACAAAAATCGACGCTCAAGTCAGAGGTGGCGAAACCCGACAGGACTATAA
AGATACCAGGCGTTTCCCCCTGGAAGCTCCCTCGTGCGCTCTCCTGTTCCGACCCTGCCGCTTACCGGAT
ACCTGTCCGCCTTTCTCCCTTCGGGAAGCGTGGCGCTTTCTCATAGCTCACGCTGTAGGTATCTCAGTTC
GGTGTAGGTCGTTCGCTCCAAGCTGGGCTGTGTGCACGAACCCCCCGTTCAGCCCGACCGCTGCGCCTTA
TCCGGTAACTATCGTCTTGAGTCCAACCCGGTAAGACACGACTTATCGCCACTGGCAGCAGCCACTGGTA
ACAGGATTAGCAGAGCGAGGTATGTAGGCGGTGCTACAGAGTTCTTGAAGTGGTGGCCTAACTACGGCTA
CACTAGAAGAACAGTATTTGGTATCTGCGCTCTGCTGAAGCCAGTTACCTTCGGAAAAAGAGTTGGTAGC
TCTTGATCCGGCAAACAAACCACCGCTGGTAGCGGTGGTTTTTTTGTTTGCAAGCAGCAGATTACGCGCA
GAAAAAAAGGATCTCAAGAAGATCCTTTGATCTTTTCTACGGGGTCTGACGCTCAGTGGAACGAAAACTC
ACGTTAAGGGATTTTGGTCATGAGATTATCAAAAAGGATCTTCACCTAGATCCTTTTAAATTAAAAATGA
AGTTTTAAATCAATCTAAAGTATATATGAGTAAACTTGGTCTGACAGTTACCAATGCTTAATCAGTGAGG
CACCTATCTCAGCGATCTGTCTATTTCGTTCATCCATAGTTGCCTGACTCCCCGTCGTGTAGATAACTAC
GATACGGGAGGGCTTACCATCTGGCCCCAGTGCTGCAATGATACCGCGAGACCCACGCTCACCGGCTCCA
GATTTATCAGCAATAAACCAGCCAGCCGGAAGGGCCGAGCGCAGAAGTGGTCCTGCAACTTTATCCGCCT
CCATCCAGTCTATTAATTGTTGCCGGGAAGCTAGAGTAAGTAGTTCGCCAGTTAATAGTTTGCGCAACGT
TGTTGCCATTGCTACAGGCATCGTGGTGTCACGCTCGTCGTTTGGTATGGCTTCATTCAGCTCCGGTTCC
CAACGATCAAGGCGAGTTACATGATCCCCCATGTTGTGCAAAAAAGCGGTTAGCTCCTTCGGTCCTCCGA
TCGTTGTCAGAAGTAAGTTGGCCGCAGTGTTATCACTCATGGTTATGGCAGCACTGCATAATTCTCTTAC
TGTCATGCCATCCGTAAGATGCTTTTCTGTGACTGGTGAGTACTCAACCAAGTCATTCTGAGAATAGTGT
ATGCGGCGACCGAGTTGCTCTTGCCCGGCGTCAATACGGGATAATACCGCGCCACATAGCAGAACTTTAA
AAGTGCTCATCATTGGAAAACGTTCTTCGGGGCGAAAACTCTCAAGGATCTTACCGCTGTTGAGATCCAG
TTCGATGTAACCCACTCGTGCACCCAACTGATCTTCAGCATCTTTTACTTTCACCAGCGTTTCTGGGTGA
GCAAAAACAGGAAGGCAAAATGCCGCAAAAAAGGGAATAAGGGCGACACGGAAATGTTGAATACTCATAC
TCTTCCTTTTTCAATATTATTGAAGCATTTATCAGGGTTATTGTCTCATGAGCGGATACATATTTGAATG
TATTTAGAAAAATAAACAAATAGGGGTTCCGCGCACATTTCCCCGAAAAGTGCCACCTGACGTCTAAGAA
ACCATTATTATCATGACATTAACCTATAAAAATAGGCGTATCACGAGGCCCTTTCGTCTCGCGCGTTTCG
GTGATGACGGTGAAAACCTCTGACACATGCAGCTCCCGGAGACGGTCACAGCTTGTCTGTAAGCGGATGC
CGGGAGCAGACAAGCCCGTCAGGGCGCGTCAGCGGGTGTTGGCGGGTGTCGGGGCTGGCTTAACTATGCG
GCATCAGAGCAGATTGTACTGAGAGTGCACCATATGCGGTGTGAAATACCGCACAGATGCGTAAGGAGAA
AATACCGCATCAGGCGCCATTCGCCATTCAGGCTGCGCAACTGTTGGGAAGGGCGATCGGTGCGGGCCTC
TTCGCTATTACGCCAGCTGGCGAAAGGGGGATGTGCTGCAAGGCGATTAAGTTGGGTAACGCCAGGGTTT
TCCCAGTCACGACGTTGTAAAACGACGGCCAGTGAATTCGAGCTCGGTACCTGAGCTCCTCGAGGATATC
AAGATCTGGCCTCGGCGGCCAAGCTTAGACACTAGAGGGTATATAATGGAAGCTCGACTTCCAGCTTGGC
AATCCGGTACTGTTGGTAAAGACGTGTGCTCTTCCGATCTGAAGATGCCAAAAACATTAAGAAGGGCCCA
GCGCCATTCTACCCACTCGAAGACGGGACCGCCGGCGAGCAGCTGCACAAAGCCATGAAGCGCTACGCCC
GCTAGCAGCTTGGCGTAATCATGGTCATAGCTGTTTCCTGTGTGAAATTGTTATCCGCTCACAATTCCAC
ACAACATACGAGCCGGAAGCATAAAGTGTAAAGCCTGGGGTGCCTAATGAGTGAGCTAACTCACATTAAT
TGCGTTGCGCTCACTGCCCGCTTTCCAGTCGGGAAACCTGTCGTGCCAGCTGCATTAATGAATCGGCCAA
CGCGCGGGGAGAGGCGG
Features (pLannotate 1.2.2; 12 found; start..end, strand, type, name):
    199..787     -  rep_origin     ori: high-copy-number ColE1/pMB1/pBR322/pUC origin of replication
    958..1818    -  CDS            AmpR: β-lactamase; bla; confers resistance to ampicillin, carbenicillin, and related antibiotics
   1819..1923    -  promoter       AmpR promoter: bla
   2018..2053    +  CDS            rop (fragment): Rop protein, which maintains plasmids at low copy number; rop
   2155..2254    +  misc_feature   bom (fragment): basis of mobility region from pBR322
   2260..2417    -  CDS            lacZα (fragment): LacZα fragment of β-galactosidase; lacZ fragment
   2483..2514    +  promoter       minP: minimal TATA-box promoter with low basal activity
   2561..2660    +  CDS            luciferase (fragment): firefly luciferase synthetic luc2 version of the luciferase gene
   2708..2724    -  protein_bind   lac operator: The lac repressor binds to the lac operator to inhibit transcription in E. coli. This inhibition can be relieved by adding lactose or isopropyl-β-D-thiogalactopyranoside (IPTG). lac repressor encoded by lacI
   2732..2762    -  promoter       lac promoter: promoter for the E. coli lac operon
   2777..2798    -  protein_bind   CAP binding site: CAP binding activates transcription in the presence of cAMP. E. coli catabolite activator protein
   2811..16      -  CDS            lacI (fragment) (across the origin): lac repressor; lacI; The lac repressor binds to the lac operator to inhibit transcription in E. coli. This inhibition can be relieved by adding lactose or isopropyl-β-D-thiogalactopyranoside (IPTG).
