[The description below was written by a language model from this plasmid's Addgene catalogue record and pLannotate feature annotations shown in this document.]
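Description:
pD2_miniluc_newP7 is a small (about 2.9 kb) high-copy bacterial cloning plasmid that serves as a donor of a "mini luciferase/mini promoter" cassette for building lentiviral massively parallel reporter assay (MPRA) libraries. It is catalogued as a bacterial expression vector, but its stated purpose is simply to supply a fragment for assembly into the MPRA lenti construct. It carries no lentiviral elements, mammalian selection marker or complete reporter gene of its own. The backbone is a pUC-type plasmid with the ColE1/pMB1 origin of replication and an ampicillin resistance gene (β-lactamase with its own bla promoter) for selection in E. coli. Residual fragments of rop, the pBR322 bom region and lacI are annotated but are not functional units.

The 212 bp insert was cloned between XhoI and XbaI within the lacZα multiple cloning region, flanked on one side by the lac promoter, lac operator and CAP binding site and on the other by a remnant of lacZα. The feature table identifies two parts in it. The first is minP, a minimal TATA-box promoter with low basal activity. About 50 bp downstream lies a roughly 100 bp fragment of the synthetic firefly luciferase gene luc2, in the same orientation. In an MPRA design, a minimal promoter of this kind is placed next to candidate regulatory sequences so that transcription depends on the activity of the tested element. The truncated luciferase segment cannot encode an active enzyme and presumably acts as a short transcribed sequence, though the record does not spell out its role. The "newP7" in the name is also not explained by the record. The associated work used such constructs to test regulatory variants linked to neuropsychiatric disease.
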