Addgene plasmid #174105: pD2_miniluc_newP7
Purpose: adding the mini luciferase and mini promoter to the MPRA lenti construct
Depositing lab: Paul Khavari. Depositing organization: Stanford University. Publication: Integrative analyses highlight functional regulatory variants associated with neuropsychiatric diseases. Guo MG, Reynolds DL, Ang CE, Liu Y, Zhao Y, Donohue LKH, Siprashvili Z, Yang X, Yoo Y, Mondal S, Hong A, Kain J, Meservey L, Fabo T, Elfaki I, Kellman LN, Abell NS, Pershad Y, Bayat V, Etminani P, Holodniy M, Geschwind DH, Montgomery SB, Duncan LE, Urban AE, Altman RB, Wernig M, Khavari PA. Nat Genet. 2023 Nov;55(11):1876-1891. doi: 10.1038/s41588-023-01533-5. Epub 2023 Oct 19. PubMed 37857935.
Backbone
  Vector backbone: ColE1/pMB1/pBR322/pUC origin of replication
  Total vector size (bp): 2887
  Vector type: Bacterial Expression
Growth in bacteria
  Bacterial resistance: Ampicillin, 100 μg/mL
  Growth temperature: 37°C
  Growth strain: DH5alpha
  Copy number: High Copy
Gene/Insert
  Gene/Insert name: mini luciferase mini-promoter
  Insert size (bp): 212
  Cloning method: Restriction Enzyme; 5′ cloning site XhoI (unknown if destroyed); 3′ cloning site XbaI (unknown if destroyed)
  Sequencing primers: 5′ GTAAAACGACGGCCAGT; 3′ CACACAGGAAACAGCTATGAC
Terms and licenses: Academic/Nonprofit Terms; Industry Terms: Not Available to Industry
How to cite: pD2_miniluc_newP7 was a gift from Paul Khavari (Addgene plasmid # 174105 ; http://n2t.net/addgene:174105 ; RRID:Addgene_174105)
